Addgene plasmid #71350: csd6_1-330/pET28b(+) N-tag
Purpose: csd6, construct:1-330, pET28b(+) N-tag
Depositing lab: SeWon Suh. Depositing organization: Seoul National University. Publication: The Cell Shape-determining Csd6 Protein from Helicobacter pylori Constitutes a New Family of l,d-Carboxypeptidase. Kim HS, Im HN, An DR, Yoon JY, Jang JY, Mobashery S, Hesek D, Lee M, Yoo J, Cui M, Choi S, Kim C, Lee NK, Kim SJ, Kim JY, Bang G, Han BW, Lee BI, Yoon HJ, Suh SW. J Biol Chem. 2015 Oct 9;290(41):25103-17. doi: 10.1074/jbc.M115.658781. Epub 2015 Aug 25. PubMed 26306031.
Backbone
  Vector backbone: pET28(+)
  Backbone manufacturer: Novagen
  Backbone size w/o insert (bp): 5300
  Total vector size (bp): 6290
  Vector type: Bacterial Expression
Growth in bacteria
  Bacterial resistance: Kanamycin, 50 μg/mL
  Growth temperature: 37°C
  Growth strain: DH5alpha
  Growth instructions: To produce protein, transform into Rosetta2(DE3)pLysS cells. induction: 30 degree @ 20 hours
  Copy number: Low Copy
Gene/Insert
  Gene/Insert name: HP0518 (alt name: Csd6)
  Insert size (bp): 990
  Entrez Gene: HP0518 (a.k.a. HP0518)
  Promoter: T7
  Tag / fusion protein: Histidine tag (N terminal on backbone)
  Cloning method: Restriction Enzyme; 5′ cloning site NdeI (unknown if destroyed); 3′ cloning site XhoI (unknown if destroyed)
  Sequencing primers: 5′ T7 promoter; 3′ T7 terminator
Terms and licenses: Academic/Nonprofit Terms; Industry Terms: Not Available to Industry
How to cite: csd6_1-330/pET28b(+) N-tag was a gift from SeWon Suh (Addgene plasmid # 71350 ; http://n2t.net/addgene:71350 ; RRID:Addgene_71350)
