[The description below was written by a language model from this plasmid's Addgene catalogue record.]
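Description:
csd6_1-330/pET28b(+) N-tag is a bacterial expression plasmid built on the Novagen pET28 backbone for producing recombinant Csd6 protein in Escherichia coli. The backbone is about 5.3 kb and the complete plasmid about 6.3 kb. It is selected with kanamycin and is recorded as low copy, which fits the pBR322-type origin that pET vectors generally carry, although no feature table is provided to confirm individual backbone elements.

The insert is a 990 bp fragment of the HP0518 gene (Csd6), covering residues 1–330 as indicated by the construct name. According to the associated publication title, Csd6 is a cell shape-determining protein of Helicobacter pylori that defines a new family of L,D-carboxypeptidases. The fragment was cloned by restriction digestion between NdeI at the 5′ end and XhoI at the 3′ end, which places it in frame with the histidine tag encoded by the backbone at the N terminus and allows purification by immobilised metal affinity chromatography. The record does not say whether the cloning sites were retained.

Transcription is driven by the T7 promoter, so expression requires a host that supplies T7 RNA polymerase, such as a DE3 lysogen. The record distinguishes a standard cloning strain for propagation from a Rosetta2(DE3)pLysS strain for protein production; the latter supplies rare-codon tRNAs and T7 lysozyme to reduce basal expression. The construct is suited to overexpression and purification of His-tagged Csd6 for biochemical, enzymatic and structural characterisation.
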