>Addgene plasmid #71350 | csd6_1-330/pET28b(+) N-tag | addgene partial sequence | sequence record 138322 | T7 5'-TAATACGACTCACTATAGGG-3'
ATTTTGTTTACTTTAAGAAGGAGATATACCATGGGCAGCAGCCATCATCATCATCATCACAGCAGCGGCC
TGGTGCCGCGCGGCAGCCATATGTTGAAAAAGGTATTACCGGCTTTATTAATGGGGTTTGTGGGATTGAA
TGCTAGTGATCGTTTGTTAGAAATCATGCGCCTTTATCAAAAACAAGGCTTGGAAATGGTGGGTCAAAAG
TTGGATTCTTATTTAGCGGATAAATCTTTTTGGGCAGAAGAACTTCAAAACAAGGACACGGATTTTGGCT
ATTATCAAAACAAGCAGTTTTTATTTGTGGCTAATAAATCCAAGCCCAGTTTGGAGTTTTATGAGATAGA
AAATAACATGCTTAAAAAAATCAACAGCTCTAAAGCTCTTGTAGGCTCTAAAAAGGGCGATAAGACTTTA
GAGGGCGATTTGGCCACGCCTATTGGAGTGTATCGTATCACGCAGAAATTAGAGCGCTTGGATCAATATT
ATGGCGTTTTGGCTTTTGTAACGAATTACCCTAATTTGTATGATACCTTGAAAAAACGCACCGGGCATGG
CATTTGGGTGCATGGAATGCCTTTAAATGGCGATCGGAATGAATTGAACACCAAGGGCTGTATTGCGATT
GAAAACCCGCTTTTAAGCTCTTATGACAAAGTGTTAAAAGGCGAAA
