>Addgene plasmid #71350 | csd6_1-330/pET28b(+) N-tag | addgene partial sequence | sequence record 138398 | T7term 5'-GCTAGTTATTGCTCAGCGG-3'
GCAGCCGGATCTCAGTGGTGGTGGTGGTGGTGCTCGAGTTTTTCCATTATAATAGACACTTGATTGTTTT
CAATCTCTATATAGAGTTCTTTTTGAGAATTGGAGCTATAAGAGAGCTTGTTATGCTGGTAGGCTTTATA
ATCTTGGTCAAACACCACATAAAACAAGCGTTTGTTCTGAGAGTTGGGGTAAGGGATCACATTGATAGAG
GAAAAAGCGATATTCTTTTTTTCGTTTTTTGCAAACACCCTTTTTTTATACTCTTTAAAAGCGTTAAATT
TCATGCCGTCATAGCGAGTGAAATTGGGGTTATAAAAACGCATGTAGCGTTCAAAATCGCCCCTAGCCCA
GGCTTCTTTCCATTGAAAAAGGGAGCTTAAAATCATGCTCAATTCTTCTTTGGTGCTTGGGAAAAACTTG
TCTTCATAGGTGATGAGGAACGCTTTTTCGCCTTTTAACACTTTGTCATAAGAGCTTAAAAGCGGGTTTT
CAATCGCAATACAGCCCTTGGTGTTCAATTCATTCCGATCGCCATTTAAAGGCATTCCATGCACCCAAAT
GCCATGCCCGGTGCGTTTTTTCAAGGTATCATACAAATTAGGGTAATTCGTTACAAAAGCCAAAACGCCA
TAATATTGATCCAAGCGCTCTAATTTCTGCGTGATACGATACACTCCAATAGGCGTGGCCAAATCGCCCT
CTAAAGTCTTATCGCCCTTTTTAGAGCCTACAAGAGCTTTAGAGCTGTTGATTT
